>Addgene plasmid #197489 | pHTN-Halo-TEV-ATG3_H266A | addgene full sequence | sequence record 389123 | Addgene NGS Result
AGCTTGGCGGCGAATGGGCTGACCGCTTCCTCGTGCTTTACGGTATCGCCGCTCCCGATTCGCAGCGCAT
CGCCTTCTATCGCCTTCTTGACGAGTTCTTCTGAGCGGGACTCTGGGGTTCGAAATGACCGACCAAGCGA
CGCCCAACCTGCCATCACGATGGCCGCAATAAAATATCTTTATTTTCATTACATCTGTGTGTTGGTTTTT
TGTGTGAATCGATAGCGATAAGGATCCTCTTTGCGCTTGCGTTTTCCCTTGTCCAGATAGCCCAGTAGCT
GACATTCATCCGGGGTCAGCACCGTTTCTGCGGACTGGCTTTCTACGTAATGGTTTCTTAGACGTCAGGT
GGCACTTTTCGGGGAAATGTGCGCGGAACCCCTATTTGTTTATTTTTCTAAATACATTCAAATATGTATC
CGCTCATGAGACAATAACCCTGATAAATGCTTCAATAATATTGAAAAAGGAAGAGTATGAGTATTCAACA
TTTCCGTGTCGCCCTTATTCCCTTTTTTGCGGCATTTTGCCTTCCTGTTTTTGCTCACCCAGAAACGCTG
GTGAAAGTAAAAGATGCTGAAGATCAGTTGGGTGCACGAGTGGGTTACATCGAACTGGATCTCAACAGCG
GTAAGATCCTTGAGAGTTTTCGCCCCGAAGAACGTTTTCCAATGATGAGCACTTTCAAAGTTCTGCTATG
TGGCGCGGTATTATCCCGTATTGACGCCGGGCAAGAGCAACTCGGTCGCCGCATACACTATTCTCAGAAT
GACTTGGTTGAGTACTCACCAGTCACAGAAAAGCATCTTACGGATGGCATGACAGTAAGAGAATTATGCA
GTGCTGCCATAACCATGAGTGATAACACTGCGGCCAACTTACTTCTGACAACTATCGGAGGACCGAAGGA
GCTAACCGCTTTTTTGCACAACATGGGGGATCATGTAACTCGCCTTGATCGTTGGGAACCGGAGCTGAAT
GAAGCCATACCAAACGACGAGCGTGACACCACGATGCCTGTAGCAATGGCAACAACGTTGCGCAAACTAT
TAACTGGCGAACTACTTACTCTAGCTTCCCGGCAACAATTAATAGACTGGATGGAGGCGGATAAAGTTGC
AGGACCACTTCTGCGCTCGGCCCTTCCGGCTGGCTGGTTTATTGCTGATAAATCTGGAGCCGGTGAGCGT
GGGTCTCGCGGTATCATTGCAGCACTGGGGCCAGATGGTAAGCCCTCCCGTATCGTAGTTATCTACACGA
CGGGGAGTCAGGCAACTATGGATGAACGAAATAGACAGATCGCTGAGATAGGTGCCTCACTGATTAAGCA
TTGGTAATTCGAAATGACCGACCAAGCGACGCCCAACCGGTATCAGCTCACTCAAAGGCGGTAATACGGT
TATCCACAGAATCAGGGGATAACGCAGGAAAGAACATGTGAGCAAAAGGCCAGCAAAAGGCCAGGAACCG
TAAAAAGGCCGCGTTGCTGGCGTTTTTCCATAGGCTCCGCCCCCCTGACGAGCATCACAAAAATCGACGC
TCAAGTCAGAGGTGGCGAAACCCGACAGGACTATAAAGATACCAGGCGTTTCCCCCTGGAAGCTCCCTCG
TGCGCTCTCCTGTTCCGACCCTGCCGCTTACCGGATACCTGTCCGCCTTTCTCCCTTCGGGAAGCGTGGC
GCTTTCTCATAGCTCACGCTGTAGGTATCTCAGTTCGGTGTAGGTCGTTCGCTCCAAGCTGGGCTGTGTG
CACGAACCCCCCGTTCAGCCCGACCGCTGCGCCTTATCCGGTAACTATCGTCTTGAGTCCAACCCGGTAA
GACACGACTTATCGCCACTGGCAGCAGCCACTGGTAACAGGATTAGCAGAGCGAGGTATGTAGGCGGTGC
TACAGAGTTCTTGAAGTGGTGGCCTAACTACGGCTACACTAGAAGGACAGTATTTGGTATCTGCGCTCTG
CTGAAGCCAGTTACCTTCGGAAAAAGAGTTGGTAGCTCTTGATCCGGCAAACAAACCACCGCTGGTAGCG
GTGGTTTTTTTGTTTGCAAGCAGCAGATTACGCGCAGAAAAAAAGGATTTCAAGAAGATCCTTTGATCTT
TTCTACGGGGTCTGACGCTCAGTGGAACGAAAACTCACGTTAAGGGATTTTGGTCATGAGATTATCAAAA
AGGATCTTCACCTAGATCCTTTTATAGTCCGGAAATACAGGAACGCACGCTGGATGGCCCTTCGCTGGGA
TGGTGAAACCATGAAAAATGGCAGCTTCAGTGGATTAAGTGGGGGTAATGTGGCCTGTACCCTCTGGTTG
CATAGGTATTCATACGGTTAAAATTTATCAGGCGCGATTGCGGCAGTTTTTCGGGTGGTTTGTTGCCATT
TTTACCTGTCTGCTGCCGTGATCGCGCTGAACGCGTTTTAGCGGTGCGTACAATTAAGGGATTATGGTAA
ATCCACTTACTGTCTGCCCTCGTAGCCATCGAGATAAACCGCAGTACTCCGGCCACGATGCGTCCGGCGT
AGAGGATCGAGATCTTCAATATTGGCCATTAGCCATATTATTCATTGGTTATATAGCATAAATCAATATT
GGCTATTGGCCATTGCATACGTTGTATCTATATCATAATATGTACATTTATATTGGCTCATGTCCAATAT
GACCGCCATGTTGGCATTGATTATTGACTAGTTATTAATAGTAATCAATTACGGGGTCATTAGTTCATAG
CCCATATATGGAGTTCCGCGTTACATAACTTACGGTAAATGGCCCGCCTGGCTGACCGCCCAACGACCCC
CGCCCATTGACGTCAATAATGACGTATGTTCCCATAGTAACGCCAATAGGGACTTTCCATTGACGTCAAT
GGGTGGAGTATTTACGGTAAACTGCCCACTTGGCAGTACATCAAGTGTATCATATGCCAAGTCCGCCCCC
TATTGACGTCAATGACGGTAAATGGCCCGCCTGGCATTATGCCCAGTACATGACCTTACGGGACTTTCCT
ACTTGGCAGTACATCTACGTATTAGTCATCGCTATTACCATGGTGATGCGGTTTTGGCAGTACACCAATG
GGCGTGGATAGCGGTTTGACTCACGGGGATTTCCAAGTCTCCACCCCATTGACGTCAATGGGAGTTTGTT
TTGGCACCAAAATCAACGGGACTTTCCAAAATGTCGTAATAACCCCGCCCCGTTGACGCAAATGGGCGGT
AGGCGTGTACGGTGGGAGGTCTATATAAGCAGAGCTGGTTTAGTGAACCGTCAGATCACTAGAAGCTTTA
TTGCGGTAGTTTATCACAGTTAAATTGCTAACGCAGTCAGTGCTTCTGACACAACAGTCTCGAACTTAAG
CTGCAGAAGTTGGTCGTGAGGCACTGGGCAGGTAAGTATCAAGGTTACAAGACAGGTTTAAGGAGACCAA
TAGAAACTGGGCTTGTCGAGACAGAGAAGACTCTTGCGTTTCTGATAGGCACCTATTGGTCTTACTGACA
TCCACTTTGCCTTTCTCTCCACAGGTGTCCACTCCCAGTTCAATTACAGCTCTTAAGGCTAGAGTATTAA
TACGACTCACTATAGGGCTAGCAAAGCCACCATGGCAGAAATCGGTACTGGCTTTCCATTCGACCCCCAT
TATGTGGAAGTCCTGGGCGAGCGCATGCACTACGTCGATGTTGGTCCGCGCGATGGCACCCCTGTGCTGT
TCCTGCACGGTAACCCGACCTCCTCCTACGTGTGGCGCAACATCATCCCGCATGTTGCACCGACCCATCG
CTGCATTGCTCCAGACCTGATCGGTATGGGCAAATCCGACAAACCAGACCTGGGTTATTTCTTCGACGAC
CACGTCCGCTTCATGGATGCCTTCATCGAAGCCCTGGGTCTGGAAGAGGTCGTCCTGGTCATTCACGACT
GGGGCTCCGCTCTGGGTTTCCACTGGGCCAAGCGCAATCCAGAGCGCGTCAAAGGTATTGCATTTATGGA
GTTCATCCGCCCTATCCCGACCTGGGACGAATGGCCAGAATTTGCCCGCGAGACCTTCCAGGCCTTCCGC
ACCACCGACGTCGGCCGCAAGCTGATCATCGATCAGAACGTTTTTATCGAGGGTACGCTGCCGATGGGTG
TCGTCCGCCCGCTGACTGAAGTCGAGATGGACCATTACCGCGAGCCGTTCCTGAATCCTGTTGACCGCGA
GCCACTGTGGCGCTTCCCAAACGAGCTGCCAATCGCCGGTGAGCCAGCGAACATCGTCGCGCTGGTCGAA
GAATACATGGACTGGCTGCACCAGTCCCCTGTCCCGAAGCTGCTGTTCTGGGGCACCCCAGGCGTTCTGA
TCCCACCGGCCGAAGCCGCTCGCCTGGCCAAAAGCCTGCCTAACTGCAAGGCTGTGGACATCGGCCCGGG
TCTGAATCTGCTGCAAGAAGACAACCCGGACCTGATCGGCAGCGAGATCGCGCGCTGGCTGTCGACGCTC
GAGATTTCCGGCGAGCCAACCACTGAGGATCTGTACTTTCAGAGCGATAACGCGATCGCTTCCGAATTCG
GATCCATGCAGAATGTGATTAATACTGTGAAGGGAAAGGCACTGGAAGTGGCTGAGTACCTGACCCCGGT
CCTCAAGGAATCAAAGTTTAAGGAAACAGGTGTAATTACCCCAGAAGAGTTTGTGGCAGCTGGAGATCAC
CTAGTCCACCACTGTCCAACATGGCAATGGGCTACAGGGGAAGAATTGAAAGTGAAGGCATACCTACCAA
CAGGCAAACAATTTTTGGTAACCAAAAATGTGCCGTGCTATAAGCGGTGCAAACAGATGGAATATTCAGA
TGAATTGGAAGCTATCATTGAAGAAGATGATGGTGATGGCGGATGGGTAGATACATATCACAACACAGGT
ATTACAGGAATAACGGAAGCCGTTAAAGAGATCACACTGGAAAATAAGGACAATATAAGGCTTCAAGATT
GCTCAGCACTATGTGAAGAGGAAGAAGATGAAGATGAAGGAGAAGCTGCAGATATGGAAGAATATGAAGA
GAGTGGATTGTTGGAAACAGATGAGGCTACCCTAGATACAAGGAAAATAGTAGAAGCTTGTAAAGCCAAA
ACTGATGCTGGCGGTGAAGATGCTATTTTGCAAACCAGAACTTATGACCTTTACATCACTTATGATAAAT
ATTACCAGACTCCACGATTATGGTTGTTTGGCTATGATGAGCAACGGCAGCCTTTAACAGTTGAGCACAT
GTATGAAGACATCAGTCAGGATCATGTGAAGAAAACAGTGACCATTGAAAATCACCCTCATCTGCCACCA
CCTCCCATGTGTTCAGTTCACCCATGCAGGGCAGCTGAGGTGATGAAGAAAATCATTGAGACTGTTGCAG
AAGGAGGGGGAGAACTTGGAGTTCATATGTATCTTCTTATTTTCTTGAAATTTGTACAAGCTGTCATTCC
AACAATAGAATATGACTACACAAGACACTTCACAATGTAAGCGGCCGCTTGCTGAGTTGGCTGCTGCCAC
CGCTGAGCAATAACTAGCATAACCCCTTGGCCGCTTCGAGCAGACATGATAAGATACATTGATGAGTTTG
GACAAACCACAACTAGAATGCAGTGAAAAAAATGCTTTATTTGTGAAATTTGTGATGCTATTGCTTTATT
TGTAACCATTATAAGCTGCAATAAACAAGTTAACAACAACAATTGCATTCATTTTATGTTTCAGGTTCAG
GGGGAGATGTGGGAGGTTTTTTTAAGCAAGTAAAACCTCTACAAATGTGGTAAAATCGAATTTTAACAAA
ATATTAACGCTTACAATTTCCTGATGCGGTATTTTCTCCTTACGCATCTGTGCGGTATTTCACACCGCAT
ACGCGGATCTGCGCAGCACCATGGCCTGAAATAACCTCTGAAAGAGGAACTTGGTTAGGTACCTTCTGAG
GCGGAAAGAACCAGCTGTGGAATGTGTGTCAGTTAGGGTGTGGAAAGTCCCCAGGCTCCCCAGCAGGCAG
AAGTATGCAAAGCATGCATCTCAATTAGTCAGCAACCAGGTGTGGAAAGTCCCCAGGCTCCCCAGCAGGC
AGAAGTATGCAAAGCATGCATCTCAATTAGTCAGCAACCATAGTCCCGCCCCTAACTCCGCCCATCCCGC
CCCTAACTCCGCCCAGTTCCGCCCATTCTCCGCCCCATGGCTGACTAATTTTTTTTATTTATGCAGAGGC
CGAGGCCGCCTCGGCCTCTGAGCTATTCCAGAAGTAGTGAGGAGGCTTTTTTGGAGGCCTAGGCTTTTGC
AAAAAGCTTGATTCTTCTGACACAACAGTCTCGAACTTAAGGCTAGAGCCACCATGATTGAACAAGATGG
ATTGCACGCAGGTTCTCCGGCCGCTTGGGTGGAGAGGCTATTCGGCTATGACTGGGCACAACAGACAATC
GGCTGCTCTGATGCCGCCGTGTTCCGGCTGTCAGCGCAGGGGCGCCCGGTTCTTTTTGTCAAGACCGACC
TGTCCGGTGCCCTGAATGAACTGCAGGACGAGGCAGCGCGGCTATCGTGGCTGGCCACGACGGGCGTTCC
TTGCGCAGCTGTGCTCGACGTTGTCACTGAAGCGGGAAGGGACTGGCTGCTATTGGGCGAAGTGCCGGGG
CAGGATCTCCTGTCATCTCACCTTGCTCCTGCCGAGAAAGTATCCATCATGGCTGATGCAATGCGGCGGC
TGCATACGCTTGATCCGGCTACCTGCCCATTCGACCACCAAGCGAAACATCGCATCGAGCGAGCACGTAC
TCGGATGGAAGCCGGTCTTGTCGATCAGGATGATCTGGACGAAGAGCATCAGGGGCTCGCGCCAGCCGAA
CTGTTCGCCAGGCTCAAGGCGCGCATGCCCGACGGCGAGGATCTCGTCGTGACCCATGGCGATGCCTGCT
TGCCGAATATCATGGTGGAAAATGGCCGCTTTTCTGGATTCATCGACTGTGGCCGGCTGGGTGTGGCGGA
CCGCTATCAGGACATAGCGTTGGCTACCCGTGATATTGCTGAAG
Features (pLannotate 1.2.2; 21 found; start..end, strand, type, name):
    168..216     +  polyA_signal   poly(A) signal: synthetic polyadenylation signal
    237..329     -  CDS            tnpA (fragment): TN5P_ECOLX - Also known as tnp. Experimental evidence at protein level: Swiss-Prot protein existence level 1. Mediates transposition of transposon Tn5 by a 'cut and paste' mechanism. First, the monomeric transposase binds the 19 bp inverted DNA repeats flanking the transposon. Then, dimerization of the DNA- bound transposase creates a synaptic DNA complex. After nicking of the first DNA strand, excision of the transposon proceeds through a series of intermediates. The transposase then mediates the insertion of the transposon at a new site by strand transfer. The activity of the wild- type tran
    372..476     +  promoter       AmpR promoter: bla
    477..1337    +  CDS            AmpR: β-lactamase; bla; confers resistance to ampicillin, carbenicillin, and related antibiotics
   1495..2083    -  rep_origin     ori: high-copy-number ColE1/pMB1/pBR322/pUC origin of replication
   2199..2482    +  misc_feature   cer region: ColE1-derived recombination site that helps to maintain plasmids as monomers
   2675..3052    +  enhancer       CMV enhancer: human cytomegalovirus immediate early enhancer
   3054..3253    +  promoter       CMV promoter: human cytomegalovirus (CMV) immediate early promoter
   3392..3524    +  intron         chimeric intron: chimera between introns from human β-globin and immunoglobulin heavy chain genes
   3568..3586    +  promoter       T7 promoter: promoter for bacteriophage T7 RNA polymerase
   3602..4492    +  CDS            HaloTag®: modified bacterial dehalogenase that forms covalent bonds with chloroalkane derivatives
   4505..4525    +  CDS            TEV site: tobacco etch virus (TEV) protease recognition and cleavage site
   4556..5497    +  CDS            ATG3: ATG3_HUMAN - Also known as APG3, APG3L. Experimental evidence at protein level: Swiss-Prot protein existence level 1. E2 conjugating enzyme required for the cytoplasm to vacuole transport (Cvt), autophagy, and mitochondrial homeostasis. Responsible for the E2-like covalent binding of phosphatidylethanolamine to the C- terminal Gly of ATG8-like proteins (GABARAP, GABARAPL1, GABARAPL2 or MAP1LC3A). The ATG12-ATG5 conjugate plays a role of an E3 and promotes the transfer of ATG8-like proteins from ATG3 to phosphatidylethanolamine (PE). This step is required for the membrane association of ATG8-li
   5511..5536    +  CDS            SET1 (fragment): solubility-enhancement tag derived from T7 phage gene 10B
   5544..5560    +  terminator     T7 terminator (fragment): transcription terminator for bacteriophage T7 RNA polymerase
   5580..5701    -  polyA_signal   SV40 poly(A) signal: SV40 polyadenylation signal
   5724..5792    -  CDS            large T antigen (fragment): large T antigen from SV40 (simian virus 40)
   5797..5829    +  rep_origin     M13 ori (fragment): M13 bacteriophage origin of replication; arrow indicates direction of (+) strand synthesis
   5830..5881    -  misc_feature   bom (fragment): basis of mobility region from pBR322
   5946..6303    +  promoter       SV40 promoter: SV40 enhancer and early promoter
   6354..101     +  CDS            neo (across the origin): KKA2_KLEPN - Also known as kan, nptII. Experimental evidence at protein level: Swiss-Prot protein existence level 1. Resistance to kanamycin, neomycin, paromomycin, ribostamycin, butirosin and gentamicin B. From Klebsiella pneumoniae.
