[The description below was written by a language model from this plasmid's Addgene catalogue record and pLannotate feature annotations shown in this document.]
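Description:
pHTN-Halo-TEV-ATG3_H266A is a mammalian expression plasmid of about 7 kb, built on the pHTN HaloTag backbone, that encodes human ATG3 carrying an H266A substitution fused to an N-terminal HaloTag. In bacteria it replicates from a high-copy ColE1/pUC-type origin and is selected with ampicillin through the bla gene under its own promoter. A ColE1-derived cer site is also annotated, which helps keep the plasmid in monomeric form. For mammalian cells, a separate cassette places the neo (aminoglycoside phosphotransferase) gene under the SV40 enhancer/early promoter and follows it with a synthetic poly(A) signal, which in principle permits G418 selection of stable transfectants.

The expression unit is driven by the CMV immediate-early enhancer and promoter, followed by a chimeric β-globin/immunoglobulin intron that generally improves transcript processing and expression. A T7 promoter sits just upstream of the coding region and could support in vitro or phage-polymerase-driven transcription. The open reading frame runs from HaloTag, a modified dehalogenase that bonds covalently to chloroalkane ligands, through a TEV protease recognition site into ATG3, so the tag can be used for fluorescent labelling or resin capture and then cleaved off to release the ATG3 protein. An SV40 poly(A) signal lies downstream; the short SET1, T7 terminator, large T antigen, M13 ori, bom and tnpA hits are fragmentary backbone remnants.

ATG3 is the E2-like enzyme that transfers ATG8-family proteins (LC3/GABARAP) onto phosphatidylethanolamine during autophagy. The record does not state the functional consequence of H266A, or any purpose beyond mammalian expression of this mutant. The cloning sites used are also unrecorded.
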