Addgene plasmid #197489: pHTN-Halo-TEV-ATG3_H266A
Purpose: Mammalian Expression of human ATG3 H266A
Depositing lab: James Hurley. Depositing organization: University of California, Berkeley.
Backbone
  Vector backbone: pHTN
  Vector type: Mammalian Expression
Growth in bacteria
  Bacterial resistance: Ampicillin, 100 μg/mL
  Growth temperature: 37°C
  Growth strain: DH5alpha
  Copy number: High Copy
Gene/Insert
  Gene/Insert name: ATG3
  Species: H. sapiens (human)
  Mutation: H266A
  Entrez Gene: ATG3 (a.k.a. APG3, APG3-LIKE, APG3L, PC3-96, hApg3)
  Tag / fusion protein: Halo (N terminal on insert)
  Cloning method: Restriction Enzyme; 5′ cloning site Unknown (unknown if destroyed); 3′ cloning site Unknown (unknown if destroyed)
Terms and licenses: Academic/Nonprofit Terms; Industry Terms: Not Available to Industry
How to cite: pHTN-Halo-TEV-ATG3_H266A was a gift from James Hurley (Addgene plasmid # 197489 ; http://n2t.net/addgene:197489 ; RRID:Addgene_197489)
